>Addgene plasmid #114703 | pTK643 | addgene full sequence | sequence record 225137 | Addgene NGS Result
CTAAATTGTAAGCGTTAATATTTTGTTAAAATTCGCGTTAAATTTTTGTTAAATCAGCTCATTTTTTAAC
CAATAGGCCGAAATCGGCAAAATCCCTTATAAATCAAAAGAATAGACCGAGATAGGGT
[37 nt withheld, positions 129-165]
AAAGAACGTGGACTCCAACGTCAAAGG
[49 nt withheld, positions 193-241]
T
[91 nt withheld, positions 243-333]
G
[124 nt withheld, positions 335-458]
CCCATTCGCCATTCAGGCTGCGCAACTGTTGGGAAGGGCGATCGGTGCGGGCCTCTTCGCTATTACGCCA
GCTGGCGAAAGGGGGATGTGCTGCAAGGCGATTAAGTTGGGTAACGCCAGGGTTTTCCCAGTCACGACGT
TGTAAAACGACGGCCAGTGAGCGCGCGTAATACGACTCACTATAGGGCGAATTGGAGCTCGGAACTCTGG
TGGGAGGGGAGGGTCAGTGAAATTGGCTCTGGCGCGGGCGTCCTCCCACCCTCCCCTTCCTTCGGGGGAG
TCGGTTTACCCGCCGCCTGCTTGTCTTCGACACCTGATTGGCTGTCGAAGCTGTGGGACCGGGCCCTTGC
TACTGGCTCGAGTCTCACATGAGCGAAACCACTGCGCGGGGCGCGGGGGTGGCGGGGAGGCGGGCGTTGG
TACGGTCCTCCCCGAGGCCGAGCGCCGCAGTGTCTGGCCCCGCGCCCCTGCGCAACGTGGCAGGAAGCGC
GCGCTGGAGGCGGGGGCGGGCTGCCGGCCGAGACTTCTGGATGGCGGCGGCCGCGGCTCCGCCCCGGGTT
CCCACCGCCTGAAGGGCGAGACAAGCCCGACCTGCTACAGGCACTCGTGGGGGTGGGGGAGGAGCGGGGG
TCGGTCCGGCTGGTTTGTGGGTGGGAGGCGCTTGTTCTCCAAAAACCGGCGCGAAGCTGAGTCAGTGAGC
GAGGAAGCTCGGGGCAGTGAAAAAAATGCTTTATTTGTGAAATTTGTGATGCTATTGCTTTATTTGTAAC
CATTATAAGCTGCAATAAACAAGTTAACAACAACAATTGCATTCATTTTATGTTTCAGGTTCAGGGGGAG
GTGTGGGAGGTTTTTTAAAGCAAGTAAAACCTCTACAAATGTGGTATGGCTGATTATGATCCTCTGGAGA
TTTACCCGGGGAGCATGTCAAGGTCAAAATCGTCAAGAGCGTCAGCAGGCAGCATATCAAGGTCAAAGTC
GTCAAGGGCATCGGCTGGGAGCATGTCTAAGTCAAAATCGTCAAGGGCGTCGGTCGGCCCGCCGCTTTCG
CACTTTAGCTGTTTCTCCAGGCCACATATGATTAGTTCCAGGCCGAAAAGGAAGGCAGGTTCGGCTCCCT
GCCGGTCGAACAGCTCAATTGCTTGTTTCAGAAGTGGGGGCATAGAATCGGTGGTAGGTGTCTCTCTTTC
CTCTTTTGCTACTTGATGCTCCTGTTCCTCCAATACGCAGCCCAGTGTAAAGTGGCCCACGGCGGACAGA
GCGTACAGTGCGTTCTCCAGGGAGAAGCCTTGCTGACACAGGAACGCGAGCTGATTTTCCAGGGTTTCGT
ACTGTTTCTCTGTTGGGCGGGTGCCGAGATGCACTTTAGCCCCGTCGCGATGTGAGAGGAGAGCACAGCG
GTATGACTTGGCGTTGTTCCGCAGAAAGTCTTGCCATGACTCGCCTTCCAGGGGGCAGGAGTGGGTATGA
TGCCTGTCCAGCATCTCGATTGGCAGGGCATCGAGCAGGGCCCGCTTGTTCTTCACGTGCCAGTACAGGG
TAGGCTGCTCAACTCCCAGCTTTTGAGCGAGTTTCCTTGTCGTCAGGCCTTCGATACCGACTCCATTGAG
TAATTCCAGAGCAGAGTTTATGACTTTGCTCTTGTCCAGTCTAGACATGGTAATTCGATGATCCCCCTGG
GGAGAGAGGTCGGTGATTCGGTCAACGAGGGAGCCGACTGCCGACGTGCGCTCCGGAGGCTTGCAGAATG
CGGAACACCGCGCGGGCAGGAACAGGGCCCACACTACCGCCCCACACCCCGCCTCCCGCACCGCCCCTTC
CCGGCCGCTGCTCTCGGCGCGCCCTGCTGAGCAGCCGCTATTGGCCACAGCCCATCGCGGTCGGCGCGCT
GCCATTGCTCCCTGGCGCTGTCCGTCTGCGAGGGTACTAGTGAGACGTGCGGCTTCCGTTTGTCACGTCC
GGCACGCCGCGAACCGCAAGGAACCTTCCCGACTTAGGGGCGGAGCAGGAAGCGTCGCCGGGGGGCCCAC
AAGGGTAGCGGCGAAGATCCGGGTGACGCTGCGAACGGACGTGAAGAATGTGCGAGACCCAGGGTCGGCG
CCGCTGCGTTTCCCGGAACCACGCCCAGAGCAGCCGCGTCCCTGCGCAAACCCAGGGCTGCCTTGGAAAA
GGCGCAACCCCAACCCCGTGGAATTATCACCTCGAGAATAAAATATCTTTATTTTCATTACATCTGTGTG
TTGGTTTTTTGTGTGAATCGATAGTACTAACATACGCTCTCCATCAAAACAAAACGAAACAAAACAAACT
AGCAAAATAGGCTGTCCCCAGTGCAAGTGCAGGTGCCAGAACATTTCTCTCTCGAGTTTACTCCCTATCA
GTGATAGAGAACGTATGAAGAGTTTACTCCCTATCAGTGATAGAGAACGTATGCAGACTTTACTCCCTAT
CAGTGATAGAGAACGTATAAGGAGTTTACTCCCTATCAGTGATAGAGAACGTATGACCAGTTTACTCCCT
ATCAGTGATAGAGAACGTATCTACAGTTTACTCCCTATCAGTGATAGAGAACGTATATCCAGTTTACTCC
CTATCAGTGATAGAGAACGTATAAGCTTTGCTTATGTAAACCAGGGCGCCTATAAAAGAGTGCTGATTTT
TTGAGTAAACTTCAATTCCACAACACTTTTGTCTTATACCAACTTTCCGTACCACTTCCTACCCTCGTAA
AGAATTCGCGGCCGCACGCGTGCCACCATGTTCCAGATGAGACGGCTGAAGAAGCAGCTTGCTGATGAGA
GAAGTAATAGGGATGAGCTGGAGCTGGAGCTAGCTGAGAACCGCAAGCTCCTCACCGAGAAGGATGCACA
GATAGCCATGATGCAGCAGCGCATTGACCGCCTAGCCCTGCTGAATGAGAAGCAGGCGGCCAGCCCACTG
GAGCCCAAGGAGCTTGAGGAGCTGCGTGACAAGAATGAGAGCCTTACCATGCGGCTGCATGAAACCCTGA
AGCAGTGCCAGGACCTGAAGACAGAGAAGAGCCAGATGGATCGCAAAATCAACCAGCTTTCGGAGGAGAA
TGGAGACCTTTCCTTTAAGCTGCGGGAGTTTGCCAGTCATCTGCAGCAGCTACAGGATGCCCTCAATGAG
CTGACGGAGGAGCACAGCAAGGCCACTCAGGAGTGGCTAGAGAAGCAGGCCCAGCTGGAGAAGGAGCTCA
GCGCAGCCCTGCAGGACAAGAAATGCCTTGAAGAGAAGAACGAAATCCTTCAGGGAAAACTTTCACAGCT
GGAAGAACACTTGTCCCAGCTGCAGGATAACCCACCCCAGGAGAAGGGCGAGGTGCTGGGTGATGTCTTG
CAGCTGGAAACCTTGAAGCAAGAGGCAGCCACTCTTGCTGCAAACAACACACAGCTCCAAGCCAGGGTAG
AGATGCTGGAGACTGAGCGAGGCCAGCAGGAAGCCAAGCTGCTTGCTGAGCGGGGCCACTTCGAAGAAGA
AAAGCAGCAGCTGTCTAGCCTGATCACTGACCTGCAGAGCTCCATCTCCAACCTCAGCCAGGCCAAGGAA
GAGCTGGAGCAGGCCTCCCAGGCTCATGGGGCCCGGTTGACTGCCCAGGTGGCCTCTCTGACCTCTGAGC
TCACCACACTCAATGCCACCATCCAGCAACAGGATCAAGAACTGGCTGGCCTGAAGCAGCAGGCCAAAGA
GAAGCAGGCCCAGCTAGCACAGACCCTCCAACAGCAAGAACAGGCCTCCCAGGGCCTCCGCCACCAGGTG
GAGCAGCTAAGCAGTAGCCTGAAGCAGAAGGAGCAGCAGTTGAAGGAGGTAGCGGAGAAGCAGGAGGCAA
CTAGGCAGGACCATGCCCAGCAACTGGCCACTGCTGCAGAGGAGCGAGAGGCCTCCTTAAGGGAGCGGGA
TGCGGCTCTCAAGCAGCTGGAGGCACTGGAGAAGGAGAAGGCTGCCAAGCTGGAGATTCTGCAGCAGCAA
CTTCAGGTGGCTAATGAAGCCCGGGACAGTGCCCAGACCTCAGTGACACAGGCCCAGCGGGAGAAGGCAG
AGCTGAGCCGGAAGGTGGAGGAACTCCAGGCCTGTGTTGAGACAGCCCGCCAGGAACAGCATGAGGCCCA
GGCCCAGGTTGCAGAGCTAGAGTTGCAGCTGCGGTCTGAGCAGCAAAAAGCAACTGAGAAAGAAAGGGTG
GCCCAGGAGAAGGACCAGCTCCAGGAGCAGCTCCAGGGAGGTGGATCTACGCGTGGAGGTGGATCTGCCA
CCATGGTGTCTAAGGGCGAAGAGCTGATTAAGGAGAACATGCACATGAAGCTGTACATGGAGGGCACCGT
GAACAACCACCACTTCAAGTGCACATCCGAGGGCGAAGGCAAGCCCTACGAGGGCACCCAGACCATGAGA
ATCAAGGTGGTCGAGGGCGGCCCTCTCCCCTTCGCCTTCGACATCCTGGCTACCAGCTTCATGTACGGCA
GCAGAACCTTCATCAACCACACCCAGGGCATCCCCGACTTCTTTAAGCAGTCCTTCCCTGAGGGCTTCAC
ATGGGAGAGAGTCACCACATACGAAGACGGGGGCGTGCTGACCGCTACCCAGGACACCAGCCTCCAGGAC
GGCTGCCTCATCTACAACGTCAAGATCAGAGGGGTGAACTTCCCATCCAACGGCCCTGTGATGCAGAAGA
AAACACTCGGCTGGGAGGCCAACACCGAGATGCTGTACCCCGCTGACGGCGGCCTGGAAGGCAGAACCGA
CATGGCCCTGAAGCTCGTGGGCGGGGGCCACCTGATCTGCAACTTCAAGACCACATACAGATCCAAGAAA
CCCGCTAAGAACCTCAAGATGCCCGGCGTCTACTATGTGGACCACAGACTGGAAAGAATCAAGGAGGCCG
ACAAAGAGACCTACGTCGAGCAGCACGAGGTGGCTGTGGCCAGATACTGCGACCTCCCTAGCAAACTGGG
GCACAAACTTAATGGCATGGACGAGCTGTACAAGTCCGGACTCAGATCTCGAGCTCAAGCTTCGAACGAA
TTCGGCATTGATCTGAGCGGCCTGACCCTGCAGGAATTCAGCTCCCCGAAACGCCCTAAGCTGCTGCGTG
AATATTACGATTGGCTGGTTGATAACAGCTTTACCCCATATCTGGTGGTGGATGCCACATACCTGGGCGT
GAACGTGCCCGTGGAGTATGTGAAAGACGGTCAGATCGTGCTGAATCTGTCTGCAAGTGCGACCGGCAAC
CTGCAACTGACAAATGATTTTATCCAGTTCAACGCCCGCTTTAAGGGCGTGTCTCGTGAACTGTATATCC
CGATGGGTGCCGCTCTGGCCATTTACGCTCGCGAGAACGGCGATGGTGTGATGTTCGAACCAGAAGAAAT
CTATGACGAGCTGAATATTGGTTAAACCGGTGGATCCAGATCTCTGCAGCATATGTCTAGAGGATCATAA
TCAGCCATACCACATTTGTAGAGGTTTTACTTGCTTTAAAAAACCTCCCACACCTCCCCCTGAACCTGAA
ACATAAAATGAATGCAATTGTTGTTGTTAACTTGTTTATTGCAGCTTATAATGGTTACAAATAAAGCAAT
AGCATCACAAATTTCACAAATAAAGCATTTTTTTCACTGCCGACGTCAGGTGGCACTTTTCGGGGTTGGG
GTTGCGCCTTTTCCAAGGCAGCCCTGGGTTTGCGCAGGGACGCGGCTGCTCTGGGCGTGGTTCCGGGAAA
CGCAGCGGCGCCGACCCTGGGTCTCGCACATTCTTCACGTCCGTTCGCAGCGTCACCCGGATCTTCGCCG
CTACCCTTGTGGGCCCCCCGGCGACGCTTCCTGCTCCGCCCCTAAGTCGGGAAGGTTCCTTGCGGTTCGC
GGCGTGCCGGACGTGACAAACGGAAGCCGCACGTCTCACTAGTACCCTCGCAGACGGACAGCGCCAGGGA
GCAATGGCAGCGCGCCGACCGCGATGGGCTGTGGCCAATAGCGGCTGCTCAGCAGGGCGCGCCGAGAGCA
GCGGCCGGGAAGGGGCGGTGCGGGAGGCGGGGTGTGGGGCGGTAGTGTGGGCCCTGTTCCTGCCCGCGCG
GTGTTCCGCATTCTGCAAGCCTCCGGAGCGCACGTCGGCAGTCGGCTCCCTCGTTGACCGAATCACCGAC
CTCTCTCCCCAGGGGGATCCACCGGAGCTTACCATGGATAGATCCGGAAAGCCTGAACTCACCGCGACGT
CTGTCGAGAAGTTTCTGATCGAAAAGTTCGACAGCGTCTCCGACCTGATGCAGCTCTCGGAGGGCGAAGA
ATCTCGTGCTTTCAGCTTCGATGTAGGAGGGCGTGGATATGTCCTGCGGGTAAATAGCTGCGCCGATGGT
TTCTACAAAGATCGTTATGTTTATCGGCACTTTGCATCGGCCGCGCTCCCGATTCCGGAAGTGCTTGACA
TTGGGGAATTCAGCGAGAGCCTGACCTATTGCATCTCCCGCCGTGCACAGGGTGTCACGTTGCAAGACCT
GCCTGAAACCGAACTGCCCGCTGTTCTGCAGCCGGTCGCGGAGGCCATGGATGCGATCGCTGCGGCCGAT
CTTAGCCAGACGAGCGGGTTCGGCCCATTCGGACCGCAAGGAATCGGTCAATACACTACATGGCGTGATT
TCATATGCGCGATTGCTGATCCCCATGTGTATCACTGGCAAACTGTGATGGACGACACCGTCAGTGCGTC
CGTCGCGCAGGCTCTCGATGAGCTGATGCTTTGGGCCGAGGACTGCCCCGAAGTCCGGCACCTCGTGCAC
GCGGATTTCGGCTCCAACAATGTCCTGACGGACAATGGCCGCATAACAGCGGTCATTGACTGGAGCGAGG
CGATGTTCGGGGATTCCCAATACGAGGTCGCCAACATCTTCTTCTGGAGGCCGTGGTTGGCTTGTATGGA
GCAGCAGACGCGCTACTTCGAGCGGAGGCATCCGGAGCTTGCAGGATCGCCGCGGCTCCGGGCGTATATG
CTCCGCATTGGTCTTGACCAACTCTATCAGAGCTTGGTTGACGGCAATTTCGATGATGCAGCTTGGGCGC
AGGGTCGATGCGACGCAATCGTCCGATCCGGAGCCGGGACTGTCGGGCGTACACAAATCGCCCGCAGAAG
CGCGGCCGTCTGGACCGATGGCTGTGTAGAAGTACTCGCCGATAGTGGAAACCGACGCCCCAGCACTCGT
CCGAGGGCAAAGGAATAGAGTAGATGCCGACCGAACAAGAGCTGATTTCGAGAACGCCTCAGCCAGCAAC
TCGCGCGAGCCTAGCAAGGCAAATGCGAGAGAACGGCCTTACGCTTGGTGGCACAGTTCTCGTCCACAGT
TCGCTAAGCTCGCTCGGCTGGGTCGCGGGAGGGCCGGTCGCAGTGATTCAGGCCCTTCTGGATTGTGTTG
GTCCCCAGGGCACGATTGTCATGCCCACGCACTCGGGTGATCTGACTGATCCCGCAGATTGGAGATCGCC
GCCCGTGCCTGCCGATTGGGTGCAGATCTCTAGAGCTCGCTGATCAGCCTCGACTGTGCCTTCTAGTTGC
CAGCCATCTGTTGTTTGCCCCTCCCCCGTGCCTTCCTTGACCCTGGAAGGTGCCACTCCCACTGTCCTTT
CCTAATAAAATGAGGAAATTGCATCGCATTGTCTGAGTAGGTGTCATTCTATTCTGGGGGGTGGGGTGGG
GCAGGACAGCAAGGGGGAGGATTGGGAAGACAATAGCAGGCATGCTGGGGATGCGGTGGGCTCTATGGCT
TCTGAGGCGGAAAGAACCAGCTGGGGCTCGATGAGGGAGCTGCGGTGGAGGAGGTGGAGAGAAGGCCGCA
CCCTTCTGGGCAGGGGGAGGGGAGTGCCGCAATACCTTTATGGGAGTTCTCTGCTGCCTCCCGTCTTGTA
AGGACCGCCCTGGGCCTGGAAGAAGCCCTCCCTCCTTTCCTCCTCGCGTGATCTCGTCATCGCCTCCATG
TCGAGTCGCTTCTCGATTATGGGCGGGATTCTTTTGCCTAGGCTTAAGGGGCTAACTTGGTCCCTGGGCG
TTGCCCTGCAGGGGAGTGAGCAGCTGTAAGATTTGAGGGGCGACTCCGATTAGTTTATCTTCCCACGGAC
TAGAGTTGGTGTCGAGGTTATTGTAATAAGGGTGGGGTAGGGAAATGGAGCTTAGTCATTCACCTGGGGC
TGATTTTATGCAACGAGACTGCGGATTATCACTAATCATTTTTGGAGCATTTTTCTAGAGACAGACATAA
AGCATGATCACCTGAGTTTTATACCATTTGAGACCCTTGCTGCACCACCAAAGTGTAGCATCAGGTTAAA
TCTTAATAGAAAAATTTTAGCTTTTGCTTGAGAAACCAGTGCTTCCCTCCCTCACCCTCTCTCCCCAGGC
TCTCTACCCCTTTGCATCCCTACCAGGCATCTTAGCAACTCTCACTCATACTTGATCCCATTTTCCATTT
GTTGTACTTGCTCCTCCAGTATTCAGACATAGCACTAGCTTTCTCCCTCTCTTGATCTTGGGTAGCCTGG
TGTCTCGCGAAACCAGACAGATTGGTTCCACCACAAATTAAGGCTTGAGCTGGGGCTTGACTCTTACCCA
GCAGTGCTTTTATTCCTCCCTAGTTCACGTTCTTAAATGTTTATCTTGATTTTCATTTTATCCTTTTTCC
TTAGCTGGGATTCTGTCCCTGACCGTCTTCACAGTCCAGGTGATCTTGACTACTGCTTTACAGAGAATTG
GATCTGAGGTTAGGCAACATCTCCCTTTTTCTTCCTCTAAATACCTCTCATTTCTGTTCTTACCAGTTAG
TAACTGATCTCAGATGCCTGTGTGATAGCTGGTACCCAGCTTTTGTTCCCTTTAGTGAGGGTTAATTGCG
CGCTTGGCGTAATCATGGTCATAGCTGTTTCCTGTGTGAAATTGTTATCCGCTCACAATTCCACACAACA
TACGAGCCGGGAGCATAAAGTGTAAAGCCTGGGGTGCCTAATGAGTGAGCTAACTCACATTAATTGCGTT
GCGCTCACTGCCCGCTTTCCAGTCGGGAAACCTGTCGTGCCAGCTGCATTAATGAATCGGCCAACGCGCG
GGGAGAGGCGGTTTGCGTATTGGGCGCTCTTCCGCTTCCTCGCTCACTGACTCGCTGCGCTCGGTCGTTC
GGCTGCGGCGAGCGGTATCAGCTCACTCAAAGGCGGTAATACGGTTATCCACAGAATCAGGGGATAACGC
AGGAAAGAACATGTGAGCAAAAGGCCAGCAAAAGGCCAGGAACCGTAAAAAGGCCGCGTTGCTGGCGTTT
TTCCATAGGCTCCGCCCCCCTGACGAGCATCACAAAAATCGACGCTCAAGTCAGAGGTGGCGAAACCCGA
CAGGACTATAAAGATACCAGGCGTTTCCCCCTGGAAGCTCCCTCGTGCGCTCTCCTGTTCCGACCCTGCC
GCTTACCGGATACCTGTCCGCCTTTCTCCCTTCGGGAAGCGTGGCGCTTTCTCATAGCTCACGCTGTAGG
TATCTCAGTTCGGTGTAGGTCGTTCGCTCCAAGCTGGGCTGTGTGCACGAACCCCCCGTTCAGCCCGACC
GCTGCGCCTTATCCGGTAACTATCGTCTTGAGTCCAACCCGGTAAGACACGACTTATCGCCACTGGCAGC
AGCCACTGGTAACAGGATTAGCAGAGCGAGGTATGTAGGCGGTGCTACAGAGTTCTTGAAGTGGTGGCCT
AACTACGGCTACACTAGAAGAACAGTATTTGGTATCTGCGCTCTGCTGAAGCCAGTTACCTTCGGAAAAA
GAGTTGGTAGCTCTTGATCCGGCAAACAAACCACCGCTGGTAGCGGTGGTTTTTTTGTTTGCAAGCAGCA
GATTACGCGCAGAAAAAAAGGATCTCAAGAAGATCCTTTGATCTTTTCTACGGGGTCTGACGCTCAGTGG
AACGAAAACTCACGTTAAGGGATTTTGGTCATGAGATTATCAAAAAGGATCTTCACCTAGATCCTTTTAA
ATTAAAAATGAAGTTTTAAATCAATCTAAAGTATATATGAGTAAACTTGGTCTGACAGTTACCAATGCTT
AATCAGTGAGGCACCTATCTCAGCGATCTGTCTATTTCGTTCATCCATAGTTGCCTGACTCCCCGTCGTG
TAGATAACTACGATACGGGAGGGCTTACCATCTGGCCCCAGTGCTGCAATGATACCGCGAGACCCACGCT
CACCGGCTCCAGATTTATCAGCAATAAACCAGCCAGCCGGAAGGGCCGAGCGCAGAAGTGGTCCTGCAAC
TTTATCCGCCTCCATCCAGTCTATTAATTGTTGCCGGGAAGCTAGAGTAAGTAGTTCGCCAGTTAATAGT
TTGCGCAACGTTGTTGCCATTGCTACAGGCATCGTGGTGTCACGCTCGTCGTTTGGTATGGCTTCATTCA
GCTCCGGTTCCCAACGATCAAGGCGAGTTACATGATCCCCCATGTTGTGCAAAAAAGCGGTTAGCTCCTT
CGGTCCTCCGATCGTTGTCAGAAGTAAGTTGGCCGCAGTGTTATCACTCATGGTTATGGCAGCACTGCAT
AATTCTCTTACTGTCATGCCATCCGTAAGATGCTTTTCTGTGACTGGTGAGTACTCAACCAAGTCATTCT
GAGAATAGTGTATGCGGCGACCGAGTTGCTCTTGCCCGGCGTCAATACGGGATAATACCGCGCCACATAG
CAGAACTTTAAAAGTGCTCATCATTGGAAAACGTTCTTCGGGGCGAAAACTCTCAAGGATCTTACCGCTG
TTGAGATCCAGTTCGATGTAACCCACTCGTGCACCCAACTGATCTTCAGCATCTTTTACTTTCACCAGCG
TTTCTGGGTGAGCAAAAACAGGAAGGCAAAATGCCGCAAAAAAGGGAATAAGGGCGACACGGAAATGTTG
AATACTCATACTCTTCCTTTTTCAATATTATTGAAGCATTTATCAGGGTTATTGTCTCATGAGCGGATAC
ATATTTGAATGTATTTAGAAAAATAAACAAATAGGGGTTCCGCGCACATTTCCCCGAAAAGTGCCAC
Features (pLannotate 1.2.2; 29 found; start..end, strand, type, name):
     30..458     -  rep_origin     f1 ori (sequence partly withheld): f1 bacteriophage origin of replication; arrow indicates direction of (+) strand synthesis
    463..618     -  CDS            lacZα (fragment): LacZα fragment of β-galactosidase; lacZ fragment
    626..644     +  promoter       T7 promoter: promoter for bacteriophage T7 RNA polymerase
   1172..1253    -  polyA_signal   SV40 poly(A) signal: SV40 polyadenylation signal
   1276..1359    -  CDS            large T antigen (fragment): large T antigen from SV40 (simian virus 40)
   1370..2116    -  CDS            Tet-On® 3G: modified rtTA protein that binds tightly to promoters containing the tet operator in the presence of doxycycline
   2135..2645    -  promoter       hPGK promoter: human phosphoglycerate kinase 1 promoter
   2665..2713    +  polyA_signal   poly(A) signal: synthetic polyadenylation signal
   2727..2818    +  misc_feature   pause site: RNA polymerase II transcriptional pause signal from the human α2 globin gene
   2822..3189    +  promoter       TRE3GS promoter: 3rd-generation Tet-responsive promoter that can be activated by binding of Tet-On® 3G, modified to eliminate binding sites for endogenous mammalian transcription factors
   3219..4664    +  CDS            NUMA1 (fragment): NUMA1_HUMAN - Also known as NMP22 From Homo sapiens (Human).
   4731..5462    +  CDS            TagRFP-T: TagRFP-T is a basic (constitutively fluorescent) red fluorescent protein published in 2008, derived from Entacmaea quadricolor. It has low acid sensitivity.
   5463..5494    +  misc_feature   MCS (fragment): multiple cloning site
   5538..5867    +  CDS            sspB (fragment): SSPB_HAEIN - Experimental evidence at protein level: Swiss-Prot protein existence level 1. Also stimulates degradation of the N-terminus of RseA (residues 1-108, alone or in complex with sigma-E) by ClpX-ClpP in a non-ssrA-mediated fashion. From Haemophilus influenzae (strain ATCC 51907 / DSM 11121 / KW20 / Rd).
   5911..5994    +  CDS            large T antigen (fragment): large T antigen from SV40 (simian virus 40)
   6017..6098    +  polyA_signal   SV40 poly(A) signal: SV40 polyadenylation signal
   6120..6630    +  promoter       hPGK promoter: human phosphoglycerate kinase 1 promoter
   6666..7686    +  CDS            HygR (fragment): aminoglycoside phosphotransferase from E. coli; aph(4)-Ia; confers resistance to hygromycin
   7704..7982    +  CDS            yokD (fragment): YOKD_BACSU - Experimental evidence at protein level: Swiss-Prot protein existence level 1. May contribute to antibiotic resistance. From Bacillus subtilis (strain 168).
   8002..8226    +  polyA_signal   bGH poly(A) signal: bovine growth hormone polyadenylation signal
   8230..8251    +  promoter       SV40 promoter (fragment): SV40 enhancer and early promoter
   9327..9345    -  promoter       T3 promoter: promoter for bacteriophage T3 RNA polymerase
   9388..9410    -  protein_bind   lac operator (fragment): The lac repressor binds to the lac operator to inhibit transcription in E. coli. This inhibition can be relieved by adding lactose or isopropyl-β-D-thiogalactopyranoside (IPTG). lac repressor encoded by lacI
   9414..9444    -  promoter       lac promoter: promoter for the E. coli lac operon
   9459..9480    -  protein_bind   CAP binding site: CAP binding activates transcription in the presence of cAMP. E. coli catabolite activator protein
   9493..9585    -  CDS            lacI (fragment): lac repressor; lacI; The lac repressor binds to the lac operator to inhibit transcription in E. coli. This inhibition can be relieved by adding lactose or isopropyl-β-D-thiogalactopyranoside (IPTG).
   9768..10356   -  rep_origin     ori: high-copy-number ColE1/pMB1/pBR322/pUC origin of replication
  10527..11387   -  CDS            AmpR: β-lactamase; bla; confers resistance to ampicillin, carbenicillin, and related antibiotics
  11388..11492   -  promoter       AmpR promoter: bla
