[The description below was written by a language model from this plasmid's Addgene catalogue record and pLannotate feature annotations shown in this document.]
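Description:
pTK643 is a mammalian knock-in donor plasmid built on the pMK247 backbone and designed to place a doxycycline-inducible NuMA(214-705)-RFP-Nano expression cassette at the Rosa 26 safe-harbour locus. It is propagated in E. coli through a high-copy ColE1/pUC-type origin with ampicillin selection (AmpR under its bla promoter). It retains pBluescript-like elements: an f1 origin, lacZα fragment, lac promoter/operator, and flanking T7 and T3 promoters. The homology arms expected for Rosa 26 targeting are not annotated. Unannotated stretches just inside the T7 and T3 promoters, on either side of the mammalian cassettes, may correspond to them, but the record does not confirm this.

The payload is an all-in-one Tet-On system. In one orientation, a human PGK promoter drives the Tet-On 3G transactivator, terminated by an SV40 poly(A) signal. A synthetic poly(A) and a transcriptional pause site then insulate the divergent TRE3GS promoter, which in the presence of doxycycline drives a fragment of human NUMA1 (residues 214-705 according to the insert name) fused to TagRFP-T and an SspB-derived domain, again ending in an SV40 poly(A). The SspB fragment corresponds to the "Nano" module, the binding partner used in iLID-type light-induced dimerisation, so the fusion can presumably be recruited optically to a site carrying the matching partner. A second PGK promoter expresses a hygromycin resistance gene with a bGH poly(A) for selecting integrants. The associated work concerns cortical spindle-pulling forces generated by dynein-dynactin-NuMA clusters, consistent with using this construct to test the activity of a defined NuMA region in living cells.
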