Addgene plasmid #114703: pTK643
Purpose: Express NuMA(214-705)-RFP-Nano from Rosa 26 locus
Depositing lab: Tomomi Kiyomitsu. Depositing organization: Nagoya University. Publication: Dynein-Dynactin-NuMA clusters generate cortical spindle-pulling forces as a multi-arm ensemble. Okumura M, Natsume T, Kanemaki MT, Kiyomitsu T. Elife. 2018 May 31;7. pii: 36559. doi: 10.7554/eLife.36559. PubMed 29848445.
Backbone
  Vector backbone: pMK247_addgene#105926
  Selectable markers: Hygromycin
Growth in bacteria
  Bacterial resistance: Ampicillin, 100 μg/mL
  Growth temperature: 37°C
  Growth strain: DH5alpha
  Copy number: Unknown
Gene/Insert
  Gene/Insert name: NuMA(214-705)-RFP-Nano
Terms and licenses: Academic/Nonprofit Terms; Industry Terms: Not Available to Industry
How to cite: pTK643 was a gift from Tomomi Kiyomitsu (Addgene plasmid # 114703 ; http://n2t.net/addgene:114703 ; RRID:Addgene_114703)
